>Addgene plasmid #21815 | PERK 2: PERK.K618A.9E10.pCDNA | addgene full sequence | sequence record 199802 | Addgene NGS Result
GTCTCCATGCCCGCGCGTGGGGCGGGCCGCTGATGGAGCGCGCCACCCGGCCCGGGCCGCGCGCGCTGCT
GCTGCTTCTGTTCCTGCTGCTGGGCTGCGCGGCGGGGATCTCGGCGGTCGCGCCCGCCCGCAGTTTGCTT
GCTCCCGCGTCGGAGACAGTGTTTGGCTTAGGGGCAGCGGCCGCCCCGACTTCGGCCGCGCGGGTGCCTG
CGGTGGCAACGGCCGAAGTGACCGTGGAGGACGCCGAGGCATTGCCGGCTGCCGCTGGCGAACCGGAGTC
ACGCGCGACGGAGCCCGATGACGACGTGGAACTGCGGCCTCGCGGCAGGTCCTTGGTAATCATCAGCACT
TTAGATGGACGAATCGCTGCACTGGATGCCGAGAATGATGGGAAAAAGCAGTGGGATTTGGACGTGGGGT
CTGGTTCCTTGGTTTCATCTAGCCTCAGCAAGCCAGAGGTGTTTGGGAACAAGATGATCATCCCCTCCCT
GGATGGAGACCTCTTCCAGTGGGACCGGGACCGAGAGAGCATGGAGGCCGTCCCCTTCACGGTGGAGTCC
CTGCTCGAATCTTCCTACAAGTTTGGAGATGATGTTGTTCTGGTTGGAGGGAAATCTCTGACTACATACG
GACTCAGTGCTTACAGTGGAAAGCTGAGGTATATCTGTTCTGCCTTGGGATGTCGCCGATGGGATAGTGA
TGAAATGGAAGAAGAGGAAGACATCTTGCTTCTGCAGCGTACGCAGAAGACTGTGCGAGCTGTCGGGCCT
CGAAGCGGCAGTGAGAAGTGGAATTTCAGTGTTGGCCACTTTGAACTTCGGTATATTCCAGACATGGAAA
CTAGAGCCGGATTCATTGAAAGCACCTTTAAACCGGGTGGAAACAAAGAAGACTCTAAAATTATTTCAGA
TGTGGAAGAACAAGAAGCCACCATGCTGGACACAGTGATAAAAGTTTCCGTTGCTGATTGGAAGGTCATG
GCGTTTAGTAGGAAGGGAGGCCGCCTGGAATGGGAGTACCAGTTTTGTACTCCCATCGCGTCCGCCTGGC
TGGTGAGGGATGGCAAGGTCATCCCCATCAGCCTGTTTGATGATACAAGTTACACAGCCAGCGAAGAAGC
CTTGGGAGACGAAGAAGACATTGTAGAGGCTGCTCGGGGAGCCACAGAGAACAGCGTGTACTTAGGGATG
TACAGAGGCCAGCTGTACCTGCAGTCGTCCGTCAGGGTCTCAGAAAAGTTCCCTACAAGCCCAAAGGCCT
TGGAGTCTGTAAATGGCGAAAATGCAATTATTCCTCTGCCGACGATCAAATGGAAGCCCTTAATCCATTC
TCCTTCTAGGACTCCTGTCTTGGTTGGGTCTGATGAATTTGACAAATGTCTAAGTAATGATAAGTATTCC
CACGAAGAATACAGTAATGGTGCACTTTCAATCCTCCAGTATCCATACGATAACGGTTACTATCTGCCAT
ACTACAAGAGAGAAAGGAATAAGCGGAGCACGCAGATCACAGTCAGGTTCCTGGACAGCCCCCACTACAG
CAAGAACATCCGCAAGAAGGACCCTATCCTCCTGCTGCACTGGTGGAAGGAGATATTCGGGACGATCCTG
CTTTGCATCGTAGCCACGACCTTCATCGTGCGCAGGCTTTTCCATCCTCAGCCCCACAGGCAGCGGAAGG
AGTCTGAAACTCAGTGCCAGACTGAAAGTAAATACGACTCCGTGAGTGCCGATGTCAGTGACAACAGCTG
GAATGACATGAAGTACTCAGGATACGTATCCCGATATCTAACAGATTTTGAGCCAATTCAGTGCATGGGT
CGTGGTGGCTTTGGCGTTGTCTTTGAAGCTAAAAACAAAGTAGATGACTGCAATTACGCTATCGCGAGGA
TCCGGCTCCCCAACAGGGAGTTGGCACGGGAGAAGGTAATGCGGGAAGTTAAAGCCTTGGCTAAGCTGGA
ACACCCAGGCATTGTGAGGTATTTCAACGCCTGGCTGGAAACCCCACCAGAGAAGTGGCAAGAAGAGATG
GATGAGATCTGGCTCAAAGACGAAAGCACAGACTGGCCGCTCAGCTCCCCTAGCCCGATGGATGCCCCAT
CTGTTAAGATCCGAAGGATGGATCCTTTCTCTACAAAAGAGCAGATCGAAGTCATAGCTCCTTCTCCTGA
AAGAAGTCGGTCTTTCTCGGTGGGCATTTCCTGTGGCCAGACAAGCTCATCGGAGAGCCAGTTCTCTCCC
CTGGAGTTCTCAGGGACAGACTGCGGAGACAACAGTGACTCAGCGGACGCAGCCTACAACCTCCAGGACA
GTTGCCTGACGGACTGCGAGGACGTGGAAGATGGCACCGTGGACGGCAATGACGAGGGACACTCCTTTGA
ACTTTGTCCGTCCGAAGCTTCTCCCTATACCCGGTCAAGGGAAGGAACGTCCTCCTCCATAGTGTTTGAG
GACTCTGGCTGCGGCAACGCGTCCAGTAAGGAGGAGCCCAGAGGGAACCGGCTGCATGATGGCAACCATT
ATGTTAATAAGCTAACTGATCTCAAGTGCTCCAGCAGCAGGTCTTCTTCAGAAGCCACCACCTTGTCTAC
CTCCCCTACCAGGCCAACCACTCTAAGCTTGGATTTCACCAAGAACACTGTGGGCCAGCTCCAGCCCAGC
TCCCCCAAGGTGTATCTGTACATTCAGATGCAGCTGTGCAGGAAGGAGAACCTCAAAGACTGGATGAACC
GGCGCTGCAGCTTGGAGGACCGGGAGCACGGCGTGTGCCTGCACATCTTCCTGCAGATCGCAGAGGCAGT
GGAGTTCCTGCACAGCAAGGGACTCATGCACAGGGACCTCAAGCCTTCCAACATATTCTTCACAATGGAT
GATGTGGTCAAGGTTGGGGACTTTGGACTGGTGACTGCTATGGACCAAGATGAAGAAGAGCAGACTGTAC
TGACTCCAATGCCAGCCTATGCTACGCACACGGGACAAGTAGGGACCAAGCTATACATGAGCCCAGAGCA
GATTCATGGAAACAACTACTCCCATAAAGTGGACATCTTCTCTTTAGGCTTGATTCTGTTTGAACTCCTC
TACCCATTCAGCACCCAGATGGAACGAGTCCGGATTTTAACTGATGTCAGAAATCTCAAGTTTCCTCTAC
TGTTCACTCAGAAATATCCCCAAGAGCATATGATGGTTCAAGACATGCTCTCTCCATCCCCCACGGAGCG
GCCTGAAGCCACAGACATCATTGAAAATGCCATATTTGAGAACTTGGAGTTTCCCGGGAAAACGGTTCTG
AGACAGCGGTCCCGCTCCATGAGTTCATCTGGAACAAAACATTCCAGACAGCCCAGCTGCTCGTACACGC
CACTGCCTGGCGAGCAGAAGCTGATCTCTGAGGAGGATCTGTGACTCGAGCATGCATCTAGAGGGCCCTA
TTCTATAGTGTCACCTAAATGCTAGAGGATCTTTGTGAAGGAACCTTACTTCTGTGGTGTGACATAATTG
GACAAACTACCTACAGAGATTTAAAGCTCTAAGGTAAATATAAAATTTTTAAGTGTATAATGTGTTAAAC
TACTGATTCTAATTGTTTGTGTATTTTAGATTCCAACCTATGGAACTGATGAATGGGAGCAGTGGTGGAA
TGCCTTTAATGAGGAAAACCTGTTTTGCTCAGAAGAAATGCCATCTAGTGATGATGAGGCTACTGCTGAC
TCTCAACATTCTACTCCTCCAAAAAAGAAGAGAAAGGTAGAAGACCCCAAGGACTTTCCTTCAGAATTGC
TAAGTTTTTTGAGTCATGCTGTGTTTAGTAATAGAACTCTTGCTTGCTTTGCTATTTACACCACAAAGGA
AAAAGCTGCACTGCTATACAAGAAAATTATGGAAAAATATTTGATGTATAGTGCCTTGACTAGAGATCAT
AATCAGCCATACCACATTTGTAGAGGTTTTACTTGCTTTAAAAAACCTCCCACACCTCCCCCTGAACCTG
AAACATAAAATGAATGCAATTGTTGTTGTTAACTTGTTTATTGCAGCTTATAATGGTTACAAATAAAGCA
ATAGCATCACAAATTTCACAAATAAAGCATTTTTTTCACTGCATTCTAGTTGTGGTTTGTCCAAACTCAT
CAATGTATCTTATCATGTCTGGATCGATCCCGCCATGGTATCAACGCCATATTTCTATTTACAGTAGGGA
CCTCTTCGTTGTGTAGGTACCGCTGTATTCCTAGGGAAATAGTAGAGGCACCTTGAACTGTCTGCATCAG
CCATATAGCCCCCGCTGTTCGATTTACAAACACAGGCACAGTACTGACAAACCCATACACCTCCTCTGAA
ATACCCATAGTTGCTAGGGCTGTCTCCGAACTCATTACACCCTCCAAAGTCAGAGCTGTAATTTCGCCAT
CAAGGGCAGCGAGGGCTTCTCCAGATAAAATAGCTTCTGCCGAGAGTCCCGTAAGGGTAGACACTTCAGC
TAATCCCTCGATGAGGTCTACTAGAATAGTCAGTGCGGCTCCCATTTTGAAAATTCACTTACTTGATCAG
CTTCAGAAGATGGCGGAGGGCCTCCAACACAGTAATTTTCCTCCCGACTCTTAAAATAGAAAATGTCAAG
TCAGTTAAGCAGGAAGTGACTAACTGACCGCAGCTGGCCGTGCGACATCCTCTTTTAATTAGTTGCTAGG
CAACTGCCCTCCAGAGGGCAGTGTGGTTTTGCAAGAGGAAGCAAAAAGCCTCTCCACCCAGGCCTAGAAT
GTTTCCACCCAATCATTACTATGACAACAGCTGTTTTTTTTAGTATTAAGCAGAGGCCGGGGGCCCCTGG
CCTCCGCTTACTCTGGAGAAAAAGAAGAGAGGCATTGTAGAGGCTTCCAGAGGCAACTTGTCAAAACAGG
ACTGCTTCTATTTCTGTCACACTGTCTGGCCCTGTCACAAGGTCCAGCACCTCCATACCCCCTTTAATAA
GCAGTTTGGGAACGGGTGCGGGTCTTACTCCGCCCATCCCGCCCCTAACTCCGCCCAGTTCCGCCCATTC
TCCGCCCCATGGCTGACTAATTTTTTTTATTTATGCAGAGGCCGAGGCCGCCTCGGCCTCTGAGCTATTC
CAGAAGTAGTGAGGAGGCTTTTTTGGAGGCCTAGGCTTTTGCAAAAAGCTAATTCGGCGTAATCTGCTGC
TTGCAAACAAAAAAACCACCGCTACCAGCGGTGGTTTGTTTGCCGGATCAAGAGCTACCAACTCTTTTTC
CGAAGGTAACTGGCTTCAGCAGAGCGCAGATACCAAATACTGTCCTTCTAGTGTAGCCGTAGTTAGGCCA
CCACTTCAAGAACTCTGTAGCACCGCCTACATACCTCGCTCTGCTGAAGCCAGTTACCAGTGGCTGCTGC
CAGTGGCGATAAGTCGTGTCTTACCGGGTTGGACTCAAGAGATAGTTACCGGATAAGGCGCAGCGGTCGG
GCTGAACGGGGGGTTCGTGCACACAGCCCAGCTTGGAGCGAACGACCTACACCGAACTGAGATACCTACA
GCGTGAGCTATGAGAAAGCGCCACGCTTCCCGAAGGGAGAAAGGCGGACAGGTATCCGGTAAGCGGCAGG
GTCGGAACAGGAGAGCGCACGAGGGAGCTTCCAGGGGGAAACGCCTGGTATCTTTATAGTCCTGTCGGGT
TTCGCCACCTCTGACTTGAGCGTCGATTTTTGTGATGCTCGTCAGGGGGGCGGAGCCTATGGAAAAACGC
CAGCAACGCAAGCTAGCTTCTAGCTAGAAATTGTAAACGTTAATATTTTGTTAAAATTCGCGTTAAATTT
TTGTTAAATCAGCTCATTTTTTAACCAATAGGCCGAAATCGGCAAAATCCCTTATAAATCAAAAGAATAG
CCCGAGATAGGGT
[37 nt withheld, positions 5894-5930]
AAAGAACGTGGACTCCAACGTCAAAGGGCGAAAAACCGTCTATCAGGGCGATGGCC
[115 nt withheld, positions 5987-6101]
G
[233 nt withheld, positions 6103-6335]
CTGGACCCGAAAGGGCCTCGTGATACGCCTATTTTTATAGGTTAATGTCATGATAATAATGGTTTCTTAG
ACGTCAGGTGGCACTTTTCGGGGAAATGTGCGCGGAACCCCTATTTGTTTATTTTTCTAAATACATTCAA
ATATGTATCCGCTCATGAGACAATAACCCTGATAAATGCTTCAATAATATTGAAAAAGGAAGAGTATGAG
TATTCAACATTTCCGTGTCGCCCTTATTCCCTTTTTTGCGGCATTTTGCCTTCCTGTTTTTGCTCACCCA
GAAACGCTGGTGAAAGTAAAAGATGCTGAAGATCAGTTGGGTGCACGAGTGGGTTACATCGAACTGGATC
TCAACAGCGGTAAGATCCTTGAGAGTTTTCGCCCCGAAGAACGTTTTCCAATGATGAGCACTTTTAAAGT
TCTGCTATGTGGCGCGGTATTATCCCGTGTTGACGCCGGGCAAGAGCAACTCGGTCGCCGCATACACTAT
TCTCAGAATGACTTGGTTGAGTACTCACCAGTCACAGAAAAGCATCTTACGGATGGCATGACAGTAAGAG
AATTATGCAGTGCTGCCATAACCATGAGTGATAACACTGCGGCCAACTTACTTCTGACAACGATCGGAGG
ACCGAAGGAGCTAACCGCTTTTTTGCACAACATGGGGGATCATGTAACTCGCCTTGATCGTTGGGAACCG
GAGCTGAATGAAGCCATACCAAACGACGAGCGTGACACCACGATGCCTGCAGCAATGGCAACAACGTTGC
GCAAACTATTAACTGGCGAACTACTTACTCTAGCTTCCCGGCAACAATTAATAGACTGGATGGAGGCGGA
TAAAGTTGCAGGACCACTTCTGCGCTCGGCCCTTCCGGCTGGCTGGTTTATTGCTGATAAATCTGGAGCC
GGTGAGCGTGGGTCTCGCGGTATCATTGCAGCACTGGGGCCAGATGGTAAGCCCTCCCGTATCGTAGTTA
TCTACACGACGGGGAGTCAGGCAACTATGGATGAACGAAATAGACAGATCGCTGAGATAGGTGCCTCACT
GATTAAGCATTGGTAACTGTCAGACCAAGTTTACTCATATATACTTTAGATTGATTTAAAACTTCATTTT
TAATTTCTCTAGCGCGTTGACATTGATTATTGACTAGTTATTAATAGTAATCAATTACGGGGTCATTAGT
TCATAGCCCATATATGGAGTTCCGCGTTACATAACTTACGGTAAATGGCCCGCCTGGCTGACCGCCCAAC
GACCCCCGCCCATTGACGTCAATAATGACGTATGTTCCCATAGTAACGCCAATAGGGACTTTCCATTGAC
GTCAATGGGTGGAGTATTTACGGTAAACTGCCCACTTGGCAGTACATCAAGTGTATCATATGCCAAGTAC
GCCCCCTATTGACGTCAATGACGGTAAATGGCCCGCCTGGCATTATGCCCAGTACATGACCTTATGGGAC
TTTCCTACTTGGCAGTACATCTACGTATTAGTCATCGCTATTACCATGGTGATGCGGTTTTGGCAGTACA
TCAATGGGCGTGGATAGCGGTTTGACTCACGGGGATTTCCAAGTCTCCACCCCATTGACGTCAATGGGAG
TTTGTTTTGGCACCAAAATCAACGGGACTTTCCAAAATGTCGTAACAACTCCGCCCCATTGACGCAAATG
GGCGGTAGGCGTGTACGGTGGGAGGTCTATATAAGCAGAGCTCTCTGGCTAACTAGAGAACCCACTGCTT
ACTGGCTTATCGAAATTAATACGACTCACTATAGGGAGACCCAAGCTTGGTACCGAGCTCGGATCCACTA
GTAACGGCCGCCAGTGTGCTGGAATTCGGCACGAGCGATGTCTGCACAAGGCTGTCACTCAGGTGGCAGT
GGCTGAGACGTGGCCGGGCAGCTCTGCTGCTGCGGCGCGAAGTCGAGAGGCGGCGGGGTCCGTGGCGCGC
GCTCGCAGTGCTCCGAGGCTCCGAGCGGCGAGACGGGCGGGCGCCGACGGCAGG
Features (pLannotate 1.2.2; 20 found; start..end, strand, type, name):
     33..3371    +  CDS            Eif2ak3: E2AK3_MOUSE - Also known as Pek, Perk. Experimental evidence at protein level: Swiss-Prot protein existence level 1. Metabolic-stress sensing protein kinase that phosphorylates the alpha subunit of eukaryotic translation initiation factor 2 (EIF2S1/eIF-2-alpha) in response to various stress conditions (PubMed:9930704, PubMed:11106749, PubMed:23921556). Key activator of the integrated stress response (ISR) required for adaptation to various stress, such as unfolded protein response (UPR) and low amino acid availability (PubMed:9930704, PubMed:11106749, PubMed:23921556). EIF2S1/eIF-2-alpha phosp
   3432..3450    -  promoter       SP6 promoter: promoter for bacteriophage SP6 RNA polymerase
   3458..3532    +  CDS            small t antigen (fragment): SV40 (simian virus 40) small t antigen
   3534..3599    +  intron         small t intron: SV40 (simian virus 40) small t antigen intron
   3729..3749    +  CDS            SV40 NLS: nuclear localization signal of SV40 (simian virus 40) large T antigen
   3756..3890    +  CDS            LT_POVHA (fragment): Protein inferred from homology: Swiss-Prot protein existence level 3. Isoform large T antigen is a key early protein essential for both driving viral replication and inducing cellular transformation. Plays a role in viral genome replication by driving entry of quiescent cells into the cell cycle and by autoregulating the synthesis of viral early mRNA. Displays highly oncogenic activities by corrupting the host cellular checkpoint mechanisms that guard cell division and the transcription, replication, and repair of DNA. Participates in the modulation of cellular gene expression preceeding viral
   3915..3998    +  CDS            large T antigen (fragment): large T antigen from SV40 (simian virus 40)
   4021..4155    +  polyA_signal   SV40 poly(A) signal: SV40 polyadenylation signal
   4157..4525    -  CDS            VP2_POVMC (fragment): Experimental evidence at protein level: Swiss-Prot protein existence level 1. [Isoform VP3]: structural protein that resides within the core of the capsid surrounded by 72 VP1 pentamers. Following virus endocytosis and trafficking to the endoplasmic reticulum, VP2 and VP3 form oligomers and integrate into the endoplasmic reticulum membrane. Heterooligomer VP2-VP3 may create a viroporin for transporting the viral genome across the endoplasmic reticulum membrane to the cytoplasm. Nuclear entry of the viral DNA involves the selective exposure and importin recognition of VP2 or Vp3 nuclear localiz
   4897..4995    -  CDS            VP1_POVMP (fragment): Experimental evidence at protein level: Swiss-Prot protein existence level 1. Forms an icosahedral capsid with a T=7 symmetry and a 40 nm diameter. The capsid is composed of 72 pentamers linked to each other by disulfide bonds and associated with VP2 or VP3 proteins. Interacts with terminal alpha(2,3)-linked sialic acids on the cell surface to provide virion attachment to target cell. This attachment induces virion internalization predominantly through caveolin-mediated endocytosis. Once attached, the virion is internalized by caveolin- mediated endocytosis and traffics to the endoplasmic reti
   5006..5141    +  rep_origin     SV40 ori: SV40 origin of replication
   5167..5735    +  rep_origin     ori: high-copy-number ColE1/pMB1/pBR322/pUC origin of replication
   5768..6226    -  rep_origin     f1 ori (sequence partly withheld): f1 bacteriophage origin of replication; arrow indicates direction of (+) strand synthesis
   6214..6335    -  CDS            M13 gene IV (fragment) (sequence withheld): pIV; IV; phage assembly
   6436..6540    +  promoter       AmpR promoter: bla
   6541..7401    +  CDS            AmpR: β-lactamase; bla; confers resistance to ampicillin, carbenicillin, and related antibiotics
   7474..7853    +  enhancer       CMV enhancer: human cytomegalovirus immediate early enhancer
   7854..8057    +  promoter       CMV promoter: human cytomegalovirus (CMV) immediate early promoter
   8053..8086    +  LTR            5' LTR (truncated) (fragment): truncated 5' long terminal repeat (LTR) from HIV-1
   8102..8120    +  promoter       T7 promoter: promoter for bacteriophage T7 RNA polymerase
