[The description below was written by a language model from this plasmid's Addgene catalogue record and pLannotate feature annotations shown in this document.]
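Description:
PERK 2: PERK.K618A.9E10.pCDNA is a mammalian expression plasmid built on the ampicillin-resistant pCDNA (pCDNAamp) backbone and carrying a mouse PERK (Eif2ak3) cDNA with a K618A substitution that renders the kinase catalytically dead. The roughly 3.6 kb insert sits between EcoRI and XhoI sites, both retained, and is fused at its C terminus to a Myc epitope recognised by the 9E10 antibody. The feature table does not annotate this tag separately. Transcription is driven by the human CMV immediate-early enhancer and promoter. A T7 promoter lies just upstream of the coding sequence and an SP6 promoter faces inward from the downstream side. The 3′ processing region is the SV40 small t intron followed by the SV40 polyadenylation signal. The various small t, large T and polyomavirus capsid "fragments" in the annotation appear to be by-products of these viral backbone segments rather than functional genes.

The backbone also carries an SV40 origin, which allows episomal amplification in cells expressing large T antigen, a ColE1/pUC-type bacterial origin, an f1 origin for single-stranded DNA production, and the β-lactamase gene for ampicillin selection. Although the origin is nominally high-copy, the record lists the plasmid as low copy because the PERK cDNA destabilises plasmids and impairs their replication, so it is maintained in a recombination-deficient stabilising strain. The K618A change creates a unique NruI site that distinguishes the mutant from the wild-type plasmid by restriction digest. PERK is the ER-resident stress-sensing kinase that phosphorylates eIF2α, and this construct provides a kinase-inactive, epitope-tagged counterpart to wild-type PERK for studies of translational control in the unfolded protein response.
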