Addgene plasmid #21815: PERK 2: PERK.K618A.9E10.pCDNA
Depositing lab: David Ron. Depositing organization: NYU Grossman School of Medicine. Publication: Protein translation and folding are coupled by an endoplasmic-reticulum-resident kinase. Harding HP, Zhang Y, Ron D. Nature. 1999 Jan 21. 397(6716):271-4. 10.1038/16729 PubMed 9930704.
Backbone
  Vector backbone: pCDNA
  Backbone size w/o insert (bp): 4756
  Vector type: Mammalian Expression
Growth in bacteria
  Bacterial resistance: Ampicillin, 100 μg/mL
  Growth temperature: 30°C
  Growth strain: Stbl2
  Growth instructions: We have found that the PERK cDNA confers instability (low replication ability) to plasmids. The plasmid will be provided in the STBL2 bacterial strain (gibco) which helps alleviate this problem. To recover the plasmid, stick a sterile toothpick into the stab and streak on an LB amp plate and grow at 30C. Pick an individual colony and grow in LB amp at 30C for the highest yield of plasmid.
  Copy number: Low Copy
Gene/Insert
  Gene/Insert name: PERK (K618A) (alt name: Eif2ak3 eukaryotic translation initiation factor 2 alpha kinase 3)
  Species: M. musculus (mouse)
  Insert size (bp): 3577
  Mutation: kinase dead K618A mutant
  Entrez Gene: Eif2ak3 (a.k.a. Pek, Perk)
  Tag / fusion protein: Myc (9E10) (C terminal on insert)
  Cloning method: Restriction Enzyme; 5′ cloning site EcoRI (not destroyed); 3′ cloning site XhoI (not destroyed)
  Sequencing primers: 5′ CMV-F
Terms and licenses: Academic/Nonprofit Terms; Industry Terms: Not Available to Industry
Depositor comments: Mouse PERK, K618A, 9E10-tagged at C-terminus, mammalian expression vector pCDNAamp. The K->A mutation introduces a unique Nru1 site at position 5070. An EcoR1-Nru1 digest thus readily distinguishes the wild-type and mutant plasmids
How to cite: PERK 2: PERK.K618A.9E10.pCDNA was a gift from David Ron (Addgene plasmid # 21815 ; http://n2t.net/addgene:21815 ; RRID:Addgene_21815)
